Addgene plasmid #230251: AiP12866 - pAAV-AiE0727m-minBG-SYFP2-WPRE3-BGHpA (Alias: CN2866)
Purpose: AiE0727m is an enhancer sequence, designed to drive AAV-mediated transgene expression in specific populations of brain cells
Depositing lab: Allen Institute for Brain Science & Boaz Levi. Depositing organization: Allen Institute. Publication: A suite of enhancer AAVs and transgenic mouse lines for genetic access to cortical cell types. Ben-Simon Y, Hooper M, Narayan S, Daigle TL, Dwivedi D, Way SW, Oster A, Stafford DA, Mich JK, Taormina MJ, Martinez RA, Opitz-Araya X, Roth JR, Alexander JR, Allen S, Amster A, Arbuckle J, Ayala A, Baker PM, Bakken TE, Barcelli T, Barta S, Bendrick J, Bertagnolli D, Bielstein C, Bishwakarma P, Bowlus J, Boyer G, Brouner K, Casian B, Casper T, Chakka AB, Chakrabarty R, Chance RK, Chavan S, Clark M, Colbert K, Collman F, Daniel S, Departee M, DiValentin P, Donadio N, Dotson N, Egdorf T, Fliss T, Gabitto M, Garcia J, Gary A, Gasperini M, Gloe J, Goldy J, Gore BB, Graybuck L, Greisman N, Haeseleer F, Halterman C, Haradon Z, Hastings SD, Helback O, Ho W, Hockemeyer D, Huang C, Huff S, Hunker A, Johansen N, Jones D, Juneau Z, Kalmbach B, Kannan M, Khem S, Kussick E, Kutsal R, Larsen R, Lee C, Lee AY, Leibly M, Lenz GH, Li S, Liang E, Lusk N, Madigan Z, Malloy J, Malone J, McCue R, Melchor J, Mollenkopf T, Moosman S, Morin E, Newman D, Ng L, Ngo K, Omstead V, Otto S, Oyama A, Pena N, Pham T, Phillips E, Pom CA, Potekhina L, Ransford S, Ray PL, Rette D, Reynoldson C, Rimorin C, Rocha D, Ruiz A, Sanchez REA, Sawyer L, Sedeno-Cortes A, Sevigny JP, Shapovalova N, Shepard N, Shulga L, Sigler AR, Siverts L, Soliman S, Somasundaram S, Staats B, Stewart K, Szelenyi E, Tieu M, Trader C, Tran A, van Velthoven CTJ, Walker M, Wang Y, Weed N, Wirthlin M, Wood T, Wynalda B, Yao Z, Zhou T, Ariza J, Dee N, Reding M, Ronellenfitch K, Mufti S, Sunkin SM, Smith KA, Esposito L, Waters J, Thyagarajan B, Yao S, Lein ES, Zeng H, Levi BP, Ngai J, Ting JT, Tasic B. Cell. 2025 May 16:S0092-8674(25)00513-6. doi: 10.1016/j.cell.2025.05.002. PubMed 40403729.
Backbone
  Vector backbone: pAAV2
  Vector type: AAV
Growth in bacteria
  Bacterial resistance: Ampicillin, 100 μg/mL
  Growth temperature: 37°C
  Growth strain: NEB Stable
  Copy number: High Copy
Gene/Insert
  Gene/Insert name: SYFP2
  Species: Synthetic
  Promoter: minBG
  Cloning method: Gibson Cloning
Terms and licenses: Academic/Nonprofit Terms; Industry Terms: Not Available to Industry
How to cite: AiP12866 - pAAV-AiE0727m-minBG-SYFP2-WPRE3-BGHpA (Alias: CN2866) was a gift from Allen Institute for Brain Science & Boaz Levi (Addgene plasmid # 230251 ; http://n2t.net/addgene:230251 ; RRID:Addgene_230251)
