[The description below was written by a language model from this plasmid's Addgene catalogue record and pLannotate feature annotations shown in this document.]
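Description:
AiP12866 - pAAV-AiE0727m-minBG-SYFP2-WPRE3-BGHpA (alias CN2866) is an AAV transfer plasmid built on a pAAV2 backbone, with a sequenced length of about 4.65 kb. It is propagated in bacteria as a high-copy plasmid through a ColE1/pUC-type origin and selected with ampicillin via the β-lactamase gene and its native promoter. An f1 phage origin is also present in the backbone, along with small remnants of pBR322 bom and rop sequences. The recorded host is a recombination-deficient strain, a common choice for keeping the repeat-rich AAV inverted terminal repeats intact.

The payload sits between AAV2 ITRs, which provide the cis signals for replication and packaging of the cassette into recombinant AAV particles. The right ITR is annotated in full, while the left one is detected only as two short fragments. Inside the ITRs, the enhancer AiE0727m is placed upstream of the minimal beta-globin promoter (minBG). Neither element is called out in the automated feature table, but both fit the unannotated stretch preceding the reporter. A minimal promoter has little activity of its own, so expression depends on the enhancer, which is intended to restrict transgene expression to specific populations of brain cells; the record does not say which populations. The reporter is SYFP2, a rapidly maturing monomeric yellow fluorescent protein. It is followed by WPRE3, a shortened woodchuck posttranscriptional element (annotated as two WPRE fragments) that boosts transcript expression, and then the bovine growth hormone polyadenylation signal. The construct belongs to a collection of enhancer AAVs developed for genetic access to cortical cell types, and serves to label enhancer-defined cells with fluorescence after viral delivery.
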