Features (pLannotate 1.2.2; 14 found; start..end, strand, type, name):
    451..478     +  repeat_region  AAV2 ITR (fragment): inverted terminal repeat of adeno-associated virus serotype 2 inverted
    507..534     +  repeat_region  AAV2 ITR (fragment): inverted terminal repeat of adeno-associated virus serotype 2 inverted
   1109..1825    +  CDS            SYFP2: SYFP2 is a basic (constitutively fluorescent) yellow fluorescent protein published in 2006, derived from Aequorea victoria. It is reported to be a very rapidly-maturing monomer with moderate acid sensitivity.
   1865..2022    +  misc_feature   WPRE (fragment): woodchuck hepatitis virus posttranscriptional regulatory element
   2028..2108    +  misc_feature   WPRE (fragment): woodchuck hepatitis virus posttranscriptional regulatory element
   2125..2236    +  polyA_signal   bGH poly(A) signal: bovine growth hormone polyadenylation signal
   2354..2494    +  repeat_region  AAV2 ITR: inverted terminal repeat of adeno-associated virus serotype 2 inverted
   2499..2550    -  misc_feature   bom (fragment): basis of mobility region from pBR322
   2569..3024    +  rep_origin     f1 ori (sequence partly withheld): f1 bacteriophage origin of replication; arrow indicates direction of (+) strand synthesis
   3025..3074    -  misc_feature   bom (fragment): basis of mobility region from pBR322
   3176..3211    -  CDS            rop (fragment): Rop protein, which maintains plasmids at low copy number; rop
   3306..3410    +  promoter       AmpR promoter: bla
   3411..4271    +  CDS            AmpR: β-lactamase; bla; confers resistance to ampicillin, carbenicillin, and related antibiotics
   4442..378     +  rep_origin     ori (across the origin): high-copy-number ColE1/pMB1/pBR322/pUC origin of replication
>Addgene plasmid #230251 | AiP12866 - pAAV-AiE0727m-minBG-SYFP2-WPRE3-BGHpA (Alias: CN2866) | addgene full sequence | sequence record 470543 | Addgene NGS Result
GCTCTGCTAATCCTGTTACCAGTGGCTGCTGCCAGTGGCGATAAGTCGTGTCTTACCGGGTTGGACTCAA
GACGATAGTTACCGGATAAGGCGCAGCGGTCGGGCTGAACGGGGGGTTCGTGCACACAGCCCAGCTTGGA
GCGAACGACCTACACCGAACTGAGATACCTACAGCGTGAGCTATGAGAAAGCGCCACGCTTCCCGAAGGG
AGAAAGGCGGACAGGTATCCGGTAAGCGGCAGGGTCGGAACAGGAGAGCGCACGAGGGAGCTTCCAGGGG
GAAACGCCTGGTATCTTTATAGTCCTGTCGGGTTTCGCCACCTCTGACTTGAGCGTCGATTTTTGTGATG
CTCGTCAGGGGGGCGGAGCCTATGGAAAAACGCCAGCAACGCGGCCTTTTTACGGTTCCTGGCCTTTTGC
TGGCCTTTTGCTCACATGTCCTGCAGGCAGCTGCGCGCTCGCTCGCTCACTGAGGCCGCCCGGGCGTCGG
GCGACCTTTGGTCGCCCGGCCTCAGTGAGCGAGCGAGCGCGCAGAGAGGGAGTGGCCAACTCCATCACTA
GGGGTTCCTGCGGCCGCACGCGTAGAGAATATGGTCCTCTGAAAACATCAGAGTGTCCTAAATACTTTGA
GCCTGGATCAGCTAATCTCCAACAAGAACCTGGACCAGAATTTGTCAGTTTGTCAGCTTTTCTTTCCTGT
GTGAGAAACAGACAGTTGCTGATCAGAATAGCAAAGGCTCCTGTTGTGTCTTCAAATGTATGCTTCATAT
AGCTTAAGAATTGGTAACAGTCCCAGATACACAAATCATTTTGATCTTTCTAGTTGCATATGACTATATT
TATGTATCCAATAAATATGGCTATCTGAGAATTGCAATTCCAAATGTTTGCAAGGGCTGGCAGATTACCT
GAGTTTGAAATGGGTCATGTGTGAGGAATGGCTGGGTCTCTCAACCTAAGTGCTGTTGGTATTAGGGGCC
AGGTACATTTGGCTGTTGGAAGTGATGCTGAGCTCGGGCTGGGCATAAAAGTCAGGGCAGAGCCATCTAT
TGCTTACATTTGCTTCTGGGATCCAGATCTTTCGAAGCTAGCGCTACCGGTCGCCACCATGGTGAGCAAG
GGCGAGGAGCTGTTCACCGGGGTGGTGCCCATCCTGGTCGAGCTGGACGGCGACGTAAACGGCCACAAGT
TCAGCGTGTCCGGCGAGGGCGAGGGCGATGCCACCTACGGCAAGCTGACCCTGAAGCTGATCTGCACCAC
CGGCAAGCTGCCCGTGCCCTGGCCCACCCTCGTGACCACCCTGGGCTACGGCGTGCAGTGCTTCGCCCGC
TACCCCGACCACATGAAGCAGCACGACTTCTTCAAGTCCGCCATGCCCGAAGGCTACGTCCAGGAGCGCA
CCATCTTCTTCAAGGACGACGGCAACTACAAGACCCGCGCCGAGGTGAAGTTCGAGGGCGACACCCTGGT
GAACCGCATCGAGCTGAAGGGCATCGACTTCAAGGAGGACGGCAACATCCTGGGGCACAAGCTGGAGTAC
AACTACAACAGCCACAACGTCTATATCACCGCCGACAAGCAGAAGAACGGCATCAAGGCCAACTTCAAGA
TCCGCCACAACATCGAGGACGGCGGCGTGCAGCTCGCCGACCACTACCAGCAGAACACCCCCATCGGCGA
CGGCCCCGTGCTGCTGCCCGACAACCACTACCTGAGCTACCAGTCCAAGCTGAGCAAAGACCCCAACGAG
AAGCGCGATCACATGGTCCTGCTGGAGTTCGTGACCGCCGCCGGGATCACTCTCGGCATGGACGAGCTGT
ACAAGTAAGTCGACGGCGCGCCGCGGCCGCGAATTCGATATCATAATCAACCTCTGGATTACAAAATTTG
TGAAAGATTGACTGGTATTCTTAACTATGTTGCTCCTTTTACGCTATGTGGATACGCTGCTTTAATGCCT
TTGTATCATGCTATTGCTTCCCGTATGGCTTTCATTTTCTCCTCCTTGTATAAATCCTGGTTAGTTCTTG
CCACGGCGGAACTCATCGCCGCCTGCCTTGCCCGCTGCTGGACAGGGGCTCGGCTGTTGGGCACTGACAA
TTCCGTGGCTCGAGAGATCTTCGACTGTGCCTTCTAGTTGCCAGCCATCTGTTGTTTGCCCCTCCCCCGT
GCCTTCCTTGACCCTGGAAGGTGCCACTCCCACTGTCCTTTCCTAATAAAATGAGGAAATTGCATCGCAT
TGTCTGAGTAGGTGTCATTCTATTCTGGGGGGTGGGGTGGGGCAGGACAGCAAGGGGGAGGATTGGGAAG
ACAATAGCAGGCATGAGATCTCACGTGCGGACCGAGCGGCCGCAGGAACCCCTAGTGATGGAGTTGGCCA
CTCCCTCTCTGCGCGCTCGCTCGCTCACTGAGGCCGGGCGACCAAAGGTCGCCCGACGCCCGGGCTTTGC
CCGGGCGGCCTCAGTGAGCGAGCGAGCGCGCAGCTGCCTGCAGGGGCGCCTGATGCGGTATTTTCTCCTT
ACGCATCTGTGCGGTATTTCACACCGCATA
[95 nt withheld, positions 2551-2645]
T
[46 nt withheld, positions 2647-2692]
C
[141 nt withheld, positions 2694-2834]
CCTTTGACGTTGGAGTCCACGTTCTTT
[37 nt withheld, positions 2862-2898]
ACTCTATCTCGGGCTATTCTTTTGATTTATAAGGGATTTTGCCGATTTCGGTCTATTGGTTAAAAAATGA
GCTGATTTAACAAAAATTTAACGCGAATTTTAACAAAATATTAACGTTTACAATTTTATGGTGCACTCTC
AGTACAATCTGCTCTGATGCCGCATAGTTAAGCCAGCCCCGACACCCGCCAACACCCGCTGACGCGCCCT
GACGGGCTTGTCTGCTCCCGGCATCCGCTTACAGACAAGCTGTGACCGTCTCCGGGAGCTGCATGTGTCA
GAGGTTTTCACCGTCATCACCGAAACGCGCGAGACGAAAGGGCCTCGTGATACGCCTATTTTTATAGGTT
AATGTCATGATAATAATGGTTTCTTAGACGTCAGGTGGCACTTTTCGGGGAAATGTGCGCGGAACCCCTA
TTTGTTTATTTTTCTAAATACATTCAAATATGTATCCGCTCATGAGACAATAACCCTGATAAATGCTTCA
ATAATATTGAAAAAGGAAGAGTATGAGTATTCAACATTTCCGTGTCGCCCTTATTCCCTTTTTTGCGGCA
TTTTGCCTTCCTGTTTTTGCTCACCCAGAAACGCTGGTGAAAGTAAAAGATGCTGAAGATCAGTTGGGTG
CACGAGTGGGTTACATCGAACTGGATCTCAACAGCGGTAAGATCCTTGAGAGTTTTCGCCCCGAAGAACG
TTTTCCAATGATGAGCACTTTTAAAGTTCTGCTATGTGGCGCGGTATTATCCCGTATTGACGCCGGGCAA
GAGCAACTCGGTCGCCGCATACACTATTCTCAGAATGACTTGGTTGAGTACTCACCAGTCACAGAAAAGC
ATCTTACGGATGGCATGACAGTAAGAGAATTATGCAGTGCTGCCATAACCATGAGTGATAACACTGCGGC
CAACTTACTTCTGACAACGATCGGAGGACCGAAGGAGCTAACCGCTTTTTTGCACAACATGGGGGATCAT
GTAACTCGCCTTGATCGTTGGGAACCGGAGCTGAATGAAGCCATACCAAACGACGAGCGTGACACCACGA
TGCCTGTAGCAATGGCAACAACGTTGCGCAAACTATTAACTGGCGAACTACTTACTCTAGCTTCCCGGCA
ACAATTAATAGACTGGATGGAGGCGGATAAAGTTGCAGGACCACTTCTGCGCTCGGCCCTTCCGGCTGGC
TGGTTTATTGCTGATAAATCTGGAGCCGGTGAGCGTGGGTCTCGCGGTATCATTGCAGCACTGGGGCCAG
ATGGTAAGCCCTCCCGTATCGTAGTTATCTACACGACGGGGAGTCAGGCAACTATGGATGAACGAAATAG
ACAGATCGCTGAGATAGGTGCCTCACTGATTAAGCATTGGTAACTGTCAGACCAAGTTTACTCATATATA
CTTTAGATTGATTTAAAACTTCATTTTTAATTTAAAAGGATCTAGGTGAAGATCCTTTTTGATAATCTCA
TGACCAAAATCCCTTAACGTGAGTTTTCGTTCCACTGAGCGTCAGACCCCGTAGAAAAGATCAAAGGATC
TTCTTGAGATCCTTTTTTTCTGCGCGTAATCTGCTGCTTGCAAACAAAAAAACCACCGCTACCAGCGGTG
GTTTGTTTGCCGGATCAAGAGCTACCAACTCTTTTTCCGAAGGTAACTGGCTTCAGCAGAGCGCAGATAC
CAAATACTGTTCTTCTAGTGTAGCCGTAGTTAGGCCACCACTTCAAGAACTCTGTAGCACCGCCTACATA
CCTC
